Addgene plasmid #153024: pCD442
Purpose: dCas9, MCP-SoxS(R93A/S101A)
Depositing lab: Jesse Zalatan. Depositing organization: University of Washington. Publication: Effective CRISPRa-mediated control of gene expression in bacteria must overcome strict target site requirements. Fontana J, Dong C, Kiattisewee C, Chavali VP, Tickman BI, Carothers JM, Zalatan JG. Nat Commun. 2020 Apr 1;11(1):1618. doi: 10.1038/s41467-020-15454-y. PubMed 32238808.
Backbone
  Vector backbone: p15A vector
  Vector type: Bacterial Expression, CRISPR
Growth in bacteria
  Bacterial resistance: Chloramphenicol, 25 μg/mL
  Growth temperature: 37°C
  Growth strain: DH5alpha
  Copy number: High Copy
Gene/Insert
  Gene/Insert name: dCas9, MCP-SoxS(R93A/S101A)
  Species: S. pyogenes (dCas9), MS2 (MCP), E. coli (SoxS)
  Mutation: SoxS has R93A and S101A mutations
Terms and licenses: Academic/Nonprofit Terms; Industry Terms: Not Available to Industry
How to cite: pCD442 was a gift from Jesse Zalatan (Addgene plasmid # 153024 ; http://n2t.net/addgene:153024 ; RRID:Addgene_153024)
