[The description below was written by a language model from this plasmid's Addgene catalogue record and pLannotate feature annotations shown in this document.]
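Description:
pCD442 is a 7.4 kb bacterial expression plasmid that supplies the protein components of a CRISPR activation (CRISPRa) system for use in bacteria. It is built on a p15A-origin backbone and is selected with chloramphenicol through a cat gene driven by its own promoter and closed by a lambda t0 terminator. The catalogue lists it as high copy, whereas p15A is generally regarded as a medium-copy origin. That origin is compatible with ColE1-type plasmids, so a second plasmid can be maintained in the same cell. A short fragment annotated as RSF ori lies next to the p15A origin and is probably a partial homology match rather than a second functional origin.

The payload consists of two coding units in the same orientation. The first is Streptococcus pyogenes dCas9, the D10A/H840A nuclease-dead form that binds DNA under RNA guidance without cutting, followed by rrnB T1 and T7Te terminators. Its promoter is not annotated, but a tracrRNA element sits upstream on the opposite strand, suggesting that native S. pyogenes locus sequence was retained there. The second unit begins after a short constitutive promoter annotated as a lacIq promoter fragment. It encodes the MS2 phage coat protein (MCP) followed closely by E. coli SoxS, matching the MCP-SoxS fusion named in the catalogue. SoxS is a transcriptional activator that helps recruit RNA polymerase, and here it carries R93A and S101A substitutions.

No guide RNA is annotated on this plasmid. MCP binds MS2 RNA hairpins, so the activator would be recruited to dCas9 by a hairpin-bearing guide supplied separately. The associated publication concerns target-site requirements for effective CRISPRa-mediated gene control in bacteria.
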