Features (pLannotate 1.2.2; 12 found; start..end, strand, type, name):
    209..287     -  misc_RNA       tracrRNA: trans-activating CRISPR RNA for the Streptococcus pyogenes CRISPR/Cas9 system
    583..4687    +  CDS            dCas9 (fragment): catalytically dead mutant of the Cas9 endonuclease from the Streptococcus pyogenes Type II CRISPR/Cas system RNA-guided DNA-binding protein that lacks endonuclease activity due to the D10A mutation in the RuvC catalytic domain and the H840A mutation in the HNH catalytic domain
   4713..4784    +  terminator     rrnB T1 terminator: transcription terminator T1 from the E. coli rrnB gene
   4800..4827    +  terminator     T7Te terminator: phage T7 early transcription terminator
   4839..4873    +  promoter       lacIq promoter (fragment): lacI (mutant); In the lacIq allele, a single base change in the promoter boosts expression of the lacI gene about 10-fold.
   4951..5298    +  CDS            CAPSD_BPMS2 (fragment): Experimental evidence at protein level: Swiss-Prot protein existence level 1. Acts as a translational repressor of viral replicase synthesis late in infection. This latter function is the result of capsid protein interaction with an RNA hairpin which contains the replicase ribosome-binding site. From Escherichia phage MS2 (Bacteriophage MS2).
   5314..5634    +  CDS            soxS: SOXS_ECOLI - Experimental evidence at protein level: Swiss-Prot protein existence level 1. Transcriptional activator of the superoxide response regulon of E.coli that includes at least 10 genes such as sodA, nfo, zwf and micF. Binds the DNA sequence 5'-GCACN(7)CAA-3'. It also facilitates the subsequent binding of RNA polymerase to the micF and the nfo promoters. From Escherichia coli (strain K12).
   5694..5749    -  rep_origin     RSF ori (fragment): Plasmids containing the RSF 1030 origin of replication can be propagated in E. coli cells that contain additional plasmids with compatible origins.
   5837..6382    -  rep_origin     p15A ori: Plasmids containing the medium-copy-number p15A origin of replication can be propagated in E. coli cells that contain a second plasmid with the ColE1 origin.
   6496..6590    -  terminator     lambda t0 terminator: transcription terminator from phage lambda
   6614..7270    -  CDS            cat: CAT_ECOLX - Experimental evidence at protein level: Swiss-Prot protein existence level 1. This enzyme is an effector of chloramphenicol resistance in bacteria. From Escherichia coli. This protein is used as a marker in many commonly used cloning vectors, such as pACYC184.
   7271..5       -  promoter       cat promoter (across the origin): promoter of the E. coli cat gene encoding chloramphenicol acetyltransferase
>Addgene plasmid #153024 | pCD442 | addgene full sequence | sequence record 308628 | Addgene NGS Result
GATCAACGTCTCATTTTCGCCAGATATCGACGTCTTAAGTTACGAAATCATCCTGTGGAGCTTAGTAGGT
TTAGCAAGATGGCAGCGCCTAAATGTAGAATGATAAAAGGATTAAGAGATTAATTTCCCTAAAAATGATA
AAACAAGCGTTTTGAAAGCGCTTGTTTTTTTGGTTTGCAGTCAGAGTAGAATAGAAGTATCAAAAAAAGC
ACCGACTCGGTGCCACTTTTTCAAGTTGATAACGGACTAGCCTTATTTTAACTTGCTATGCTGTTTTGAA
TGGTTCCAACAAGATTATTTTATAACTTTTATAACAAATAATCAAGGAGAAATTCAAAGAAATTTATCAG
CCATAAAACAATACTTAATACTATAGAATGATAACAAAATAAACTACTTTTTAAAAGAATTTTGTGTTAT
AATCTATTTATTATTAAGTATTGGGTAATATTTTTTGAAGAGATATTTTGAAAAAGAAAAATTAAAGCAT
ATTAAACTAATTTCGGAGGTCATTAAAACTATTATTGAAATCATCAAACTCATTATGGATTTAATTTAAA
CTTTTTATTTTAGGAGGCAAAAATGGATAAGAAATACTCAATAGGCTTAGCTATCGGCACAAATAGCGTC
GGATGGGCGGTGATCACTGATGAATATAAGGTTCCGTCTAAAAAGTTCAAGGTTCTGGGAAATACAGACC
GCCACAGTATCAAAAAAAATCTTATAGGGGCTCTTTTATTTGACAGTGGAGAGACAGCGGAAGCGACTCG
TCTCAAACGGACAGCTCGTAGAAGGTATACACGTCGGAAGAATCGTATTTGTTATCTACAGGAGATTTTT
TCAAATGAGATGGCGAAAGTAGATGATAGTTTCTTTCATCGACTTGAAGAGTCTTTTTTGGTGGAAGAAG
ACAAGAAGCATGAACGTCATCCTATTTTTGGAAATATAGTAGATGAAGTTGCTTATCATGAGAAATATCC
AACTATCTATCATCTGCGAAAAAAATTGGTAGATTCTACTGATAAAGCGGATTTGCGCTTAATCTATTTG
GCCTTAGCGCATATGATTAAGTTTCGTGGTCATTTTTTGATTGAGGGAGATTTAAATCCTGATAATAGTG
ATGTGGACAAACTATTTATCCAGTTGGTACAAACCTACAATCAATTATTTGAAGAAAACCCTATTAACGC
AAGTGGAGTAGATGCTAAAGCGATTCTTTCTGCACGATTGAGTAAATCAAGACGATTAGAAAATCTCATT
GCTCAGCTCCCCGGTGAGAAGAAAAATGGCTTATTTGGGAATCTCATTGCTTTGTCATTGGGTTTGACCC
CTAATTTTAAATCAAATTTTGATTTGGCAGAAGATGCTAAATTACAGCTTTCAAAAGATACTTACGATGA
TGATTTAGATAATTTATTGGCGCAAATTGGAGATCAATATGCTGATTTGTTTTTGGCAGCTAAGAATTTA
TCAGATGCTATTTTACTTTCAGATATCCTAAGAGTAAATACTGAAATAACTAAGGCTCCCCTATCAGCTT
CAATGATTAAACGCTACGATGAACATCATCAAGACTTGACTCTTTTAAAAGCTTTAGTTCGACAACAACT
TCCAGAAAAGTATAAAGAAATCTTTTTTGATCAATCAAAAAACGGATATGCAGGTTATATTGATGGGGGA
GCTAGCCAAGAAGAATTTTATAAATTTATCAAACCAATTTTAGAAAAAATGGATGGTACTGAGGAATTAT
TGGTGAAACTAAATCGTGAAGATTTGCTGCGCAAGCAACGGACCTTTGACAACGGCTCTATTCCCCATCA
AATTCACTTGGGTGAGCTGCATGCTATTTTGAGAAGACAAGAAGACTTTTATCCATTTTTAAAAGACAAT
CGTGAGAAGATTGAAAAAATCTTGACTTTTCGAATTCCTTATTATGTTGGTCCATTGGCGCGTGGCAATA
GTCGTTTTGCATGGATGACTCGGAAGTCTGAAGAAACAATTACCCCATGGAATTTTGAAGAAGTTGTCGA
TAAAGGTGCTTCAGCTCAATCATTTATTGAACGCATGACAAACTTTGATAAAAATCTTCCAAATGAAAAA
GTACTACCAAAACATAGTTTGCTTTATGAGTATTTTACGGTTTATAACGAATTGACAAAGGTCAAATATG
TTACTGAAGGAATGCGAAAACCAGCATTTCTTTCAGGTGAACAGAAGAAAGCCATTGTTGATTTACTCTT
CAAAACAAATCGAAAAGTAACCGTTAAGCAATTAAAAGAAGATTATTTCAAAAAAATAGAATGTTTTGAT
AGTGTTGAAATTTCAGGAGTTGAAGATAGATTTAATGCTTCATTAGGTACCTACCATGATTTGCTAAAAA
TTATTAAAGATAAAGATTTTTTGGATAATGAAGAAAATGAAGATATCTTAGAGGATATTGTTTTAACATT
GACCTTATTTGAAGATAGGGAGATGATTGAGGAAAGACTTAAAACATATGCTCACCTCTTTGATGATAAG
GTGATGAAACAGCTTAAACGTCGCCGTTATACTGGTTGGGGACGTTTGTCTCGAAAATTGATTAATGGTA
TTAGGGATAAGCAATCTGGCAAAACAATATTAGATTTTTTGAAATCAGATGGTTTTGCCAATCGCAATTT
TATGCAGCTGATCCATGATGATAGTTTGACATTTAAAGAAGACATTCAAAAAGCACAAGTGTCTGGACAA
GGCGATAGTTTACATGAACATATTGCAAATTTAGCTGGTAGCCCTGCTATTAAAAAAGGTATTTTACAGA
CTGTAAAAGTTGTTGATGAATTGGTCAAAGTAATGGGGCGGCATAAGCCAGAAAATATCGTTATTGAAAT
GGCACGTGAAAATCAGACAACTCAAAAGGGCCAGAAAAATTCGCGAGAGCGTATGAAACGAATCGAAGAA
GGTATCAAAGAATTAGGAAGTCAGATTCTTAAAGAGCATCCTGTTGAAAATACTCAATTGCAAAATGAAA
AGCTCTATCTCTATTATCTCCAAAATGGAAGAGACATGTATGTGGACCAAGAATTAGATATTAATCGTTT
AAGTGATTATGATGTCGATGCCATTGTTCCACAAAGTTTCCTTAAAGACGATTCAATAGACAATAAGGTC
TTAACGCGTTCTGATAAAAATCGTGGTAAATCGGATAACGTTCCAAGTGAAGAAGTAGTCAAAAAGATGA
AAAACTATTGGAGACAACTTCTAAACGCCAAGTTAATCACTCAACGTAAGTTTGATAATTTAACGAAAGC
TGAACGTGGAGGTTTGAGTGAACTTGATAAAGCTGGTTTTATCAAACGCCAATTGGTTGAAACTCGCCAA
ATCACTAAGCATGTGGCACAAATTTTGGATAGTCGCATGAATACTAAATACGATGAAAATGATAAACTTA
TTCGAGAGGTTAAAGTGATTACCTTAAAATCTAAATTAGTTTCTGACTTCCGAAAAGATTTCCAATTCTA
TAAAGTACGTGAGATTAACAATTACCATCATGCCCATGATGCGTATCTAAATGCCGTCGTTGGAACTGCT
TTGATTAAGAAATATCCAAAACTTGAATCGGAGTTTGTCTATGGTGATTATAAAGTTTATGATGTTCGTA
AAATGATTGCTAAGTCTGAGCAAGAAATAGGCAAAGCAACCGCAAAATATTTCTTTTACTCTAATATCAT
GAACTTCTTCAAAACAGAAATTACACTTGCAAATGGAGAGATTCGCAAACGCCCTCTAATCGAAACTAAT
GGGGAAACTGGAGAAATTGTCTGGGATAAAGGGCGAGATTTTGCCACAGTGCGCAAAGTATTGTCCATGC
CCCAAGTCAATATTGTCAAGAAAACAGAAGTACAGACAGGCGGATTCTCCAAGGAGTCAATTTTACCAAA
AAGAAATTCGGACAAGCTTATTGCTCGTAAAAAAGACTGGGATCCAAAAAAATATGGTGGTTTTGATAGT
CCAACGGTAGCTTATTCAGTCCTAGTGGTTGCTAAGGTGGAAAAAGGGAAATCGAAGAAGTTAAAATCCG
TTAAAGAGTTACTAGGGATCACAATTATGGAAAGAAGTTCCTTTGAAAAAAATCCGATTGACTTTTTAGA
AGCTAAAGGATATAAGGAAGTTAAAAAAGACTTAATCATTAAACTACCTAAATATAGTCTTTTTGAGTTA
GAAAACGGTCGTAAACGGATGCTGGCTAGTGCCGGAGAATTACAAAAAGGAAATGAGCTGGCTCTGCCAA
GCAAATATGTGAATTTTTTATATTTAGCTAGTCATTATGAAAAGTTGAAGGGTAGTCCAGAAGATAACGA
ACAAAAACAATTGTTTGTGGAGCAGCATAAGCATTATTTAGATGAGATTATTGAGCAAATCAGTGAATTT
TCTAAGCGTGTTATTTTAGCAGATGCCAATTTAGATAAAGTTCTTAGTGCATATAACAAACATAGAGACA
AACCAATACGTGAACAAGCAGAAAATATTATTCATTTATTTACGTTGACGAATCTTGGAGCTCCCGCTGC
TTTTAAATATTTTGATACAACAATTGATCGTAAACGATATACGTCTACAAAAGAAGTTTTAGATGCCACT
CTTATCCATCAATCCATCACTGGTCTTTATGAAACACGCATTGATTTGAGTCAGCTAGGAGGTGACTAAC
TCGAGTAAGGATCTCCAGGCATCAAATAAAACGAAAGGCTCAGTCGAAAGACTGGGCCTTTCGTTTTATC
TGTTGTTTGTCGGTGAACGCTCTCTACTAGAGTCACACTGGCTCACCTTCGGGTGGGCCTTTCTGCGTTT
ATACCTAGAGCGCCCGGAAGAGAGTCAATTCAGGGTGGTGAATCTGCAGTTTACGGCTAGCTCAGCCCTA
GGTATTATGCTAGCGAATTCATTAAAGAGGAGAAAGGTACCATGGGGCCCGCTTCTAACTTTACTCAGTT
CGTTCTCGTCGACAATGGCGGAACTGGCGACGTGACTGTCGCCCCAAGCAACTTCGCTAACGGGATCGCT
GAATGGATCAGCTCTAACTCGCGTTCACAGGCTTACAAAGTAACCTGTAGCGTTCGTCAGAGCTCTGCGC
AGAATCGCAAATACACCATCAAAGTCGAGGTGCCTAAAGGCGCCTGGCGTTCGTACTTAAATATGGAACT
AACCATTCCAATTTTCGCCACGAATTCCGACTGCGAGCTTATTGTTAAGGCAATGCAAGGTCTCCTAAAA
GATGGAAACCCGATTCCCTCAGCAATCGCAGCAAACTCCGGCATCTACGGTGGCGGAGGTAGCATGTCCC
ATCAGAAAATTATTCAGGATCTTATCGCATGGATTGACGAGCATATTGACCAGCCGCTTAACATTGATGT
AGTCGCAAAAAAATCAGGCTATTCAAAGTGGTACTTGCAACGAATGTTCCGCACGGTGACGCATCAGACG
CTTGGCGATTACATTCGCCAACGCCGCCTGTTACTGGCCGCCGTTGAGTTGCGCACCACCGAGCGTCCGA
TTTTTGATATCGCAATGGACCTGGGTTATGTCTCGCAGCAGACCTTCTCCCGCGTTTTCGCGCGGCAGTT
TGATCGCACTCCCGCGGATTATCGCCACCGCCTGTAAGCGGCCGCCACGCAAAAAACCCCGCTTCGGCGG
GGTTTTTTCGCCCTAGGGATATATTCCGCTTCCTCGCTCACTGACTCGCTACGCTCGGTCGTTCGACTGC
GGCGAGCGGAAATGGCTTACGAACGGGGCGGAGATTTCCTGGAAGATGCCAGGAAGATACTTAACAGGGA
AGTGAGAGGGCCGCGGCAAAGCCGTTTTTCCATAGGCTCCGCCCCCCTGACAAGCATCACGAAATCTGAC
GCTCAAATCAGTGGTGGCGAAACCCGACAGGACTATAAAGATACCAGGCGTTTCCCCCTGGCGGCTCCCT
CGTGCGCTCTCCTGTTCCTGCCTTTCGGTTTACCGGTGTCATTCCGCTGTTATGGCCGCGTTTGTCTCAT
TCCACGCCTGACACTCAGTTCCGGGTAGGCAGTTCGCTCCAAGCTGGACTGTATGCACGAACCCCCCGTT
CAGTCCGACCGCTGCGCCTTATCCGGTAACTATCGTCTTGAGTCCAACCCGGAAAGACATGCAAAAGCAC
CACTGGCAGCAGCCACTGGTAATTGATTTAGAGGAGTTAGTCTTGAAGTCATGCGCCGGTTAAGGCTAAA
CTGAAAGGACAAGTTTTGGTGACTGCGCTCCTCCAAGCCAGTTACCTCGGTTCAAAGAGTTGGTAGCTCA
GAGAACCTTCGAAAAACCGCCCTGCAAGGCGGTTTTTTCGTTTTCAGAGCAAGAGATTACGCGCAGACCA
AAACGATCTCAAGAAGATCATCTTATTAATCAGATAAAATATTTCTAGATTTCAGTGCAATTTATCTCTT
CAAATGTAGCACCTGAAGTCAGCCCCATACGATATAAGTTGTTACTAGTGCTTGGATTCTCACCAATAAA
AAACGCCCGGCGGCAACCGAGCGTTCTGAACAAATCCAGATGGAGTTCTGAGGTCATTACTGGATCTATC
AACAGGAGTCCAAGCGAGCTCGATATCAAATTACGCCCCGCCCTGCCACTCATCGCAGTACTGTTGTAAT
TCATTAAGCATTCTGCCGACATGGAAGCCATCACAAACGGCATGATGAACCTGAATCGCCAGCGGCATCA
GCACCTTGTCGCCTTGCGTATAATATTTGCCCATGGTGAAAACGGGGGCGAAGAAGTTGTCCATATTGGC
CACGTTTAAATCAAAACTGGTGAAACTCACCCAGGGATTGGCTGAGACGAAAAACATATTCTCAATAAAC
CCTTTAGGGAAATAGGCCAGGTTTTCACCGTAACACGCCACATCTTGCGAATATATGTGTAGAAACTGCC
GGAAATCGTCGTGGTATTCACTCCAGAGCGATGAAAACGTTTCAGTTTGCTCATGGAAAACGGTGTAACA
AGGGTGAACACTATCCCATATCACCAGCTCACCGTCTTTCATTGCCATACGAAATTCCGGATGAGCATTC
ATCAGGCGGGCAAGAATGTGAATAAAGGCCGGATAAAACTTGTGCTTATTTTTCTTTACGGTCTTTAAAA
AGGCCGTAATATCCAGCTGAACGGTCTGGTTATAGGTACATTGAGCAACTGACTGAAATGCCTCAAAATG
TTCTTTACGATGCCATTGGGATATATCAACGGTGGTATATCCAGTGATTTTTTTCTCCATTTTAGCTTCC
TTAGCTCCTGAAAATCTCGATAACTCAAAAAATACGCCCGGTAGTGATCTTATTTCATTATGGTGAAAGT
TGGAACCTCTTACGTGCC
